Addgene plasmid #128810: pJBL7025
Purpose: Fluoride riboswitch-regulated catechol 2,3-dioxygenase
Depositing lab: Julius Lucks. Depositing organization: Northwestern University. Publication: Point-of-Use Detection of Environmental Fluoride via a Cell-Free Riboswitch-Based Biosensor. Thavarajah W, Silverman AD, Verosloff M, Kelley-Loughnane N, Jewett MC, Lucks JB. ACS Synth Biol. 2019 Dec 12. doi: 10.1021/acssynbio.9b00347. PubMed 31829623.
Backbone
  Vector backbone: Synthetic
  Backbone size w/o insert (bp): 2204
  Total vector size (bp): 3415
  Vector type: Bacterial Expression, Synthetic Biology
Growth in bacteria
  Bacterial resistance: Chloramphenicol, 25 μg/mL
  Growth temperature: 37°C
  Growth strain: DH5alpha
  Copy number: Low Copy
Gene/Insert
  Gene/Insert name: Fluoride riboswitch-regulated catechol 2,3-dioxygenase
  Species: Synthetic
  Insert size (bp): 1211
Terms and licenses: Academic/Nonprofit Terms; Industry Terms: Not Available to Industry
How to cite: pJBL7025 was a gift from Julius Lucks (Addgene plasmid # 128810 ; http://n2t.net/addgene:128810 ; RRID:Addgene_128810)
