[The description below was written by a language model from this plasmid's Addgene catalogue record and pLannotate feature annotations shown in this document.]
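Description:
pJBL7025 is a small (about 3.4 kb) synthetic bacterial expression plasmid that places a colorimetric reporter enzyme under the control of a fluoride-sensing riboswitch. It replicates in E. coli from a p15A origin, which is compatible with ColE1-type plasmids and fits the low copy number listed in the record. Selection is with chloramphenicol through a cat (chloramphenicol acetyltransferase) gene driven by its own promoter and followed by the lambda t0 terminator. The annotation also picks up short fragments of an IS1 element, an RSF origin, and the tet and lac UV5 promoters. These are partial matches in the backbone and are unlikely to be functional parts of the design.

The payload is a single transcription unit. The strong constitutive J23119 promoter (the SpeI-ending variant) drives a transcript whose leader contains a fluoride riboswitch, followed by the xylE coding sequence from Pseudomonas putida, which encodes catechol 2,3-dioxygenase. The unit is closed by tandem rrnB T1 and T7Te terminators. Because the promoter is constitutive, regulation occurs at the RNA level: fluoride binding to the riboswitch aptamer changes the folding of the leader so that the downstream gene is expressed, whereas expression is held off when the ion is absent. Catechol 2,3-dioxygenase converts colourless catechol into a yellow ring-cleavage product, giving an output visible by eye. According to the associated publication title, the construct belongs to a cell-free, riboswitch-based biosensor for point-of-use detection of fluoride in environmental samples.
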