Features (pLannotate 1.2.2; 13 found; start..end, strand, type, name):
     18..161     +  mobile_element IS1 (fragment): prokaryotic transposable element IS1
    280..335     -  rep_origin     RSF ori (fragment): Plasmids containing the RSF 1030 origin of replication can be propagated in E. coli cells that contain additional plasmids with compatible origins.
    423..968     -  rep_origin     p15A ori: Plasmids containing the medium-copy-number p15A origin of replication can be propagated in E. coli cells that contain a second plasmid with the ColE1 origin.
   1080..1104    +  promoter       tet promoter (fragment): E. coli promoter for tetracycline efflux protein gene
   1125..1146    +  promoter       lac UV5 promoter (fragment): E. coli lac promoter with an "up" mutation
   1162..1196    +  promoter       J23119(SpeI) promoter: bacterial promoter (Registry of Standard Biological Parts BBa J23119) modified to end with an SpeI site
   1192..1251    +  ncRNA          Fluoride: Accession: RF01734 - Fluoride riboswitch
   1293..2213    +  CDS            xylE: XYLE1_PSEPU - Experimental evidence at protein level: Swiss-Prot protein existence level 1. From Pseudomonas putida (Arthrobacter siderocapsulatus).
   2252..2323    +  terminator     rrnB T1 terminator: transcription terminator T1 from the E. coli rrnB gene
   2339..2366    +  terminator     T7Te terminator: phage T7 early transcription terminator
   2424..2521    +  promoter       cat promoter: promoter of the E. coli cat gene encoding chloramphenicol acetyltransferase
   2522..3178    +  CDS            cat: CAT_ECOLX - Experimental evidence at protein level: Swiss-Prot protein existence level 1. This enzyme is an effector of chloramphenicol resistance in bacteria. From Escherichia coli. This protein is used as a marker in many commonly used cloning vectors, such as pACYC184.
   3202..3296    +  terminator     lambda t0 terminator: transcription terminator from phage lambda
>Addgene plasmid #128810 | pJBL7025 | addgene full sequence | sequence record 266732 | Addgene NGS Result
CGGCGCAAAGTGCGTCGGGTGATGCTGCCAACTTACTGATTTAGTGTATGATGGTGTTTTTGAGGTGCTC
CAGTGGCTTCTGTTTCTATCAGCTGTCCCTCCTGTTCAGCTACTGACGGGGTGGTGCGTAACGGCAAAAG
CACCGCCGGACATCAGCGCTAGCGGAGTGTATACTGGCTTACTATGTTGGCACTGATGAGGGTGTCAGTG
AAGTGCTTCATGTGGCAGGAGAAAAAAGGCTGCACCGGTGCGTCAGCAGAATATGTGATACAGGATATAT
TCCGCTTCCTCGCTCACTGACTCGCTACGCTCGGTCGTTCGACTGCGGCGAGCGGAAATGGCTTACGAAC
GGGGCGGAGATTTCCTGGAAGATGCCAGGAAGATACTTAACAGGGAAGTGAGAGGGCCGCGGCAAAGCCG
TTTTTCCATAGGCTCCGCCCCCCTGACAAGCATCACGAAATCTGACGCTCAAATCAGTGGTGGCGAAACC
CGACAGGACTATAAAGATACCAGGCGTTTCCCCCTGGCGGCTCCCTCGTGCGCTCTCCTGTTCCTGCCTT
TCGGTTTACCGGTGTCATTCCGCTGTTATGGCCGCGTTTGTCTCATTCCACGCCTGACACTCAGTTCCGG
GTAGGCAGTTCGCTCCAAGCTGGACTGTATGCACGAACCCCCCGTTCAGTCCGACCGCTGCGCCTTATCC
GGTAACTATCGTCTTGAGTCCAACCCGGAAAGACATGCAAAAGCACCACTGGCAGCAGCCACTGGTAATT
GATTTAGAGGAGTTAGTCTTGAAGTCATGCGCCGGTTAAGGCTAAACTGAAAGGACAAGTTTTGGTGACT
GCGCTCCTCCAAGCCAGTTACCTCGGTTCAAAGAGTTGGTAGCTCAGAGAACCTTCGAAAAACCGCCCTG
CAAGGCGGTTTTTTCGTTTTCAGAGCAAGAGATTACGCGCAGACCAAAACGATCTCAAGAAGATCATCTT
ATTAATCAGATAAAATATTTCTAGATTTCAGTGCAATTTATCTCTTCAAATGTAGCACCTGAAGTCAGCC
CCATACGATATAAGTTGTAATTCTCATGTTTGACAGCTTATCATCGATAAGCTTCCGATGGCGCGCCGAG
AGGCTTTACACTTTATGCTTCCGGCTGAATTCTAAAGATCTTTGACAGCTAGCTCAGTCCTAGGTATAAT
ACTAGTTTATAGGCGATGGAGTTCGCCATAAACGCTGCTTAGCTAATGACTCCTACCAGTATCACTACTG
GTAGGAGTCTATTTTTTTAGGAGGAAGGATCTATGAACAAAGGTGTAATGCGACCGGGCCATGTGCAGCT
GCGTGTACTGGACATGAGCAAGGCCCTGGAACACTACGTCGAGTTGCTGGGCCTGATCGAGATGGACCGT
GACGACCAGGGCCGTGTCTATCTGAAGGCTTGGACCGAAGTGGATAAGTTTTCCCTGGTGCTACGCGAGG
CTGACGAGCCGGGCATGGATTTTATGGGTTTCAAGGTTGTGGATGAGGATGCTCTCCGGCAACTGGAGCG
GGATCTGATGGCATATGGCTGTGCCGTTGAGCAGCTACCCGCAGGTGAACTGAACAGTTGTGGCCGGCGC
GTGCGCTTCCAGGCCCCCTCCGGGCATCACTTCGAGTTGTATGCAGACAAGGAATATACTGGAAAGTGGG
GTTTGAATGACGTCAATCCCGAGGCATGGCCGCGCGATCTGAAAGGTATGGCGGCTGTGCGTTTCGACCA
CGCCCTCATGTATGGCGACGAATTGCCGGCGACCTATGACCTGTTCACCAAGGTGCTCGGTTTCTATCTG
GCCGAACAGGTGCTGGACGAAAATGGCACGCGCGTCGCCCAGTTTCTCAGTCTGTCGACCAAGGCCCACG
ACGTGGCCTTCATTCACCATCCGGAAAAAGGCCGCCTCCATCATGTGTCCTTCCACCTCGAAACCTGGGA
AGACTTGCTTCGCGCCGCCGACCTGATCTCCATGACCGACACATCTATCGATATCGGCCCAACCCGCCAC
GGCCTCACTCACGGCAAGACCATCTACTTCTTCGACCCGTCCGGTAACCGCAACGAAGTGTTCTGCGGGG
GAGATTACAACTACCCGGACCACAAACCGGTGACCTGGACCACCGACCAGCTGGGCAAGGCGATCTTTTA
CCACGACCGCATTCTCAACGAACGATTCATGACCGTGCTGACCTGATAAGGATCCAAACTCGAGTAAGGA
TCTCCAGGCATCAAATAAAACGAAAGGCTCAGTCGAAAGACTGGGCCTTTCGTTTTATCTGTTGTTTGTC
GGTGAACGCTCTCTACTAGAGTCACACTGGCTCACCTTCGGGTGGGCCTTTCTGCGTTTATACCTAGGGT
ACGGTTTTGGGATCCTTACTCGAGTCTAGACTGCAGTTGATCGGGCACGTAAGAGGTTCCAACTTTCACC
ATAATGAAATAAGATCACTACCGGGCGTATTTTTTGAGTTATCGAGATTTTCAGGAGCTAAGGAAGCTAA
AATGGAGAAAAAAATCACTGGATATACCACCGTTGATATATCCCAATGGCATCGTAAAGAACATTTTGAG
GCATTTCAGTCAGTTGCTCAATGTACCTATAACCAGACCGTTCAGCTGGATATTACGGCCTTTTTAAAGA
CCGTAAAGAAAAATAAGCACAAGTTTTATCCGGCCTTTATTCACATTCTTGCCCGCCTGATGAATGCTCA
TCCGGAATTTCGTATGGCAATGAAAGACGGTGAGCTGGTGATATGGGATAGTGTTCACCCTTGTTACACC
GTTTTCCATGAGCAAACTGAAACGTTTTCATCGCTCTGGAGTGAATACCACGACGATTTCCGGCAGTTTC
TACACATATATTCGCAAGATGTGGCGTGTTACGGTGAAAACCTGGCCTATTTCCCTAAAGGGTTTATTGA
GAATATGTTTTTCGTCTCAGCCAATCCCTGGGTGAGTTTCACCAGTTTTGATTTAAACGTGGCCAATATG
GACAACTTCTTCGCCCCCGTTTTCACCATGGGCAAATATTATACGCAAGGCGACAAGGTGCTGATGCCGC
TGGCGATTCAGGTTCATCATGCCGTTTGTGATGGCTTCCATGTCGGCAGAATGCTTAATGAATTACAACA
GTACTGCGATGAGTGGCAGGGCGGGGCGTAATTTGATATCGAGCTCGCTTGGACTCCTGTTGATAGATCC
AGTAATGACCTCAGAACTCCATCTGGATTTGTTCAGAACGCTCGGTTGCCGCCGGGCGTTTTTTATTGGT
GAGAATCCAAGCCTCCGATCAACGTCTCATTTTCGCCAAAAGTTGGCCCAGGGCTTCCCGGTATCAACAG
GGACACCAGGATTTATTTATTCTGCGAAGTGATCTTCCGTCACAGGTATTTATT
