>Addgene plasmid #128810 | pJBL7025 | depositor partial sequence | sequence record 247016 | Coding sequence with promoter and terminator
TTGACAGCTAGCTCAGTCCTAGGTATAATACTAGTTTATAGGCGATGGAGTTCGCCATAAACGCTGCTTA
GCTAATGACTCCTACCAGTATCACTACTGGTAGGAGTCTATTTTTTTAGGAGGAAGGATCTATGAACAAA
GGTGTAATGCGACCGGGCCATGTGCAGCTGCGTGTACTGGACATGAGCAAGGCCCTGGAACACTACGTCG
AGTTGCTGGGCCTGATCGAGATGGACCGTGACGACCAGGGCCGTGTCTATCTGAAGGCTTGGACCGAAGT
GGATAAGTTTTCCCTGGTGCTACGCGAGGCTGACGAGCCGGGCATGGATTTTATGGGTTTCAAGGTTGTG
GATGAGGATGCTCTCCGGCAACTGGAGCGGGATCTGATGGCATATGGCTGTGCCGTTGAGCAGCTACCCG
CAGGTGAACTGAACAGTTGTGGCCGGCGCGTGCGCTTCCAGGCCCCCTCCGGGCATCACTTCGAGTTGTA
TGCAGACAAGGAATATACTGGAAAGTGGGGTTTGAATGACGTCAATCCCGAGGCATGGCCGCGCGATCTG
AAAGGTATGGCGGCTGTGCGTTTCGACCACGCCCTCATGTATGGCGACGAATTGCCGGCGACCTATGACC
TGTTCACCAAGGTGCTCGGTTTCTATCTGGCCGAACAGGTGCTGGACGAAAATGGCACGCGCGTCGCCCA
GTTTCTCAGTCTGTCGACCAAGGCCCACGACGTGGCCTTCATTCACCATCCGGAAAAAGGCCGCCTCCAT
CATGTGTCCTTCCACCTCGAAACCTGGGAAGACTTGCTTCGCGCCGCCGACCTGATCTCCATGACCGACA
CATCTATCGATATCGGCCCAACCCGCCACGGCCTCACTCACGGCAAGACCATCTACTTCTTCGACCCGTC
CGGTAACCGCAACGAAGTGTTCTGCGGGGGAGATTACAACTACCCGGACCACAAACCGGTGACCTGGACC
ACCGACCAGCTGGGCAAGGCGATCTTTTACCACGACCGCATTCTCAACGAACGATTCATGACCGTGCTGA
CCTGATAAGGATCCAAACTCGAGTAAGGATCTCCAGGCATCAAATAAAACGAAAGGCTCAGTCGAAAGAC
TGGGCCTTTCGTTTTATCTGTTGTTTGTCGGTGAACGCTCTCTACTAGAGTCACACTGGCTCACCTTCGG
GTGGGCCTTTCTGCGTTTATA
